>Addgene plasmid #214065 | ARTX_ctrl | addgene full sequence | sequence record 423728 | Addgene NGS Result
TTGAGATCCTTTTTTTCTGCGCGTAATCTGCTGCTTGCAAACAAAAAAACCACCGCTACCAGCGGTGGTT
TGTTTGCCGGATCAAGAGCTACCAACTCTTTTTCCGAAGGTAACTGGCTTCAGCAGAGCGCAGATACCAA
ATACTGTTCTTCTAGTGTAGCCGTAGTTAGGCCACCACTTCAAGAACTCTGTAGCACCGCCTACATACCT
CGCTCTGCTAATCCTGTTACCAGTGGCTGCTGCCAGTGGCGATAAGTCGTGTCTTACCGGGTTGGACTCA
AGACGATAGTTACCGGATAAGGCGCAGCGGTCGGGCTGAACGGGGGGTTCGTGCACACAGCCCAGCTTGG
AGCGAACGACCTACACCGAACTGAGATACCTACAGCGTGAGCTATGAGAAAGCGCCACGCTTCCCGAAGG
GAGAAAGGCGGACAGGTATCCGGTAAGCGGCAGGGTCGGAACAGGAGAGCGCACGAGGGAGCTTCCAGGG
GGAAACGCCTGGTATCTTTATAGTCCTGTCGGGTTTCGCCACCTCTGACTTGAGCGTCGATTTTTGTGAT
GCTCGTCAGGGGGGCGGAGCCTATGGAAAAACGCCAGCAACGCGGCCTTTTTACGGTTCCTGGCCTTTTG
CTGGCCTTTTGCTCACATGTTCTTTCCTGCGTTATCCCCTGATTCTGTGGATAACCGTATTACCGCCTTT
GAGTGAGCTGATACCGCTCGCCGCAGCCGAACGACCGAGCGCAGCGAGTCAGTGAGCGAGGAAGCGGAAG
AGCGCCCAATACGCAAACCGCCTCTCCCCGCGCGTTGGCCGATTCATTAATGCAGCTGGCACGACAGGTT
TCCCGACTGGAAAGCGGGCAGTGAGCGCAACGCAATTAATGTGAGTTAGCTCACTCATTAGGCACCCCAG
GCTTTACACTTTATGCTTCCGGCTCGTATGTTGTGTGGAATTGTGAGCGGATAACAATTTCACACAGGAA
ACAGCTATGACCATGATTACGCCAAGCGCGCAATTAACCCTCACTAAAGGGAACAAAAGCTGGGTACCTA
AGATACATTGATGAGTTTGGACAAACCACAACTAGAATGCAGTGAAAAAAATGCTTTATTTGTGAAATTT
GTGATGCTATTGCTTTATTTGTAACCATTATAAGCTGCAATAAACAAGTTGACGGTATCGTAATAACTTC
GTATAGCATACATTATACGAAGTTATATGGATCCATATGCTAGCTCGACGCTCAGGTCGAGGGATCTTCA
TAAGAGAAGAGGGACAGCTATGACTGGGAGTAAGGAATGGACAGCAGGGGGCTGTTTCATATACTGATGA
CCTCTTTATAGCCACCTTTGTTCATGGCAGCCAGCATATGGCATATGTTGCCAAACTCTAAACCAAATAC
TCATTCTGATGTTTTAAATGATTTGCCCTCCCATATGTCCTTCCGAGTGAGAGACACAAAAAATTCCAAC
ACACTATTGCAATGAAAATAAATTTCCTTTATTAGCCAGAAGTCAGATGCTCAAGGGGCTTCATGATGTC
CCCATAATTTTTGGCAGAGGGAAAAAGATCTCAGTGGTATTTGTGAGCCAGGGCATTGGCCACACCAGCC
ACCACCTTCTGATAGGCAGCCTGCACCTGAGTGTTTACTTGTACAGCTCGTCCATGCCGTGAGTGATCCC
GGCGGCGGTGCGGAACTCCAGCAGGACCATGTGATCGCGCTTCTCGTTGGGGTCTTTGCTCAGCTTGGAC
TGGGTGCTCAGGTAGTGGTTGTCGGGCAGCAGCACGGGGCCGTCGCCGATGGGGGTGTTCTGCTGGTAGT
GGTCGGCGAGCTGCACGCTGCCGTCCTCGATGTTGTGGCGGATCTTGAAGTTCACCTTGATGCCGTTCTT
CTGCTTGTCGGCCATGATATAGATGTTGTGGCTGTTGAAGTTGTACTCCAGCTTGTGCCCCAGGATGTTG
CCGTCCTCCTTGAAGTCGATGCCCTTCAGCTCGATGCGGTTCACCAGGGTGTCGCCCTCGAACTTCACCT
CGGCGCGGGTCTTGTAGTTGCCGTCGTCCTTGAAGAAGATGGTGCGCTCCTGGACGTAGCCTTCGGGCAT
GGCGGACTTGAAGAAGTCGTGCTGCTTCATGTGGTCGGGGTAGCGGCTGAAGCACTGCACGCCGTGGCTC
AGGGTGGTCACGAGGGTGGGCCAGGGCACGGGCAGCTTGCCGGTGGTGCAGATGAACTTCAGGGTCAGCT
TGCCGTAGGTGGCATCGCCCTCGCCCTCGCCGGACACGCTGAACTTGTGGCCGTTTACGTCGCCGTCCAG
CTCGACCAGGATGGGCACCACCCCGGTGAACAGCTCCTCGCCCTTGCTCACCATGGTGGCGACCACGATC
CTCATCCTGTCTCTGCGATCTGACGGTTCACTAAACGAGCTCTGCTTATATAGGCCTCCCACCGTACACG
CCACCTCGACATACTCAGTAGTTATTAATAGTAATCAATTACGGGGTCATTAGTTCATAGCGAGGCTGCA
GTCTACCGCGTTACATAACTTACGGTAAATGGCCCGCCTGGCTGACCGCCCAACGACCCCCGCCCATTGA
CGTCAATAATGACGTATGTTCCCATAGTAACGCCAATAGGGACTTTCCATTGACGTCAATGGGTGGAGTA
TTTACGGTAAACTGCCCACTTGGCAGTACATCAAGTGTATCATATGCCAAGTACGCCCCCTATTGACGTC
AATGACGGTAAATGGCCCGCCTGGCATTATGCCCAGTACATGACCTTATGGGACTTTCCTACTTGGCAGT
ACATCTACGTATTAGTCATCGCTATTACCATGGTGATGCGGTTTTGGCAGTACATCAATGGGCGTGGATA
GCGGTTTGACTCACGGGGATTTCCAAGTCTCCACCCCATTGACGTCAATGGGAGTTTGTTTTGGCACCAA
AATCAACGGGACTTTCCAAAATGTCGTAACAACTCCGCCCCATTGACGCAAATGGGCGGTAGGCGTGTAC
GGTGGGAGGTCTATATAAGCAGAGCTGGTTTAGTGAACCGTCAGATACCGGTCGCCACCGCCACCATGGA
ACAAAAGCTGATTTCTGAAGAAGACTTGGGTGAGGATAGCGTGCTGATCACCGAGAACATGCACATGAAA
CTGTACATGGAGGGCACCGTGAACGACCACCACTTCAAGTGCACATCCGAGGGCGAAGGCAAGCCCTACG
AGGGCACCCAGACCATGAAGATCAAGGTGGTCGAGGGCGGCCCTCTCCCCTTCGCCTTCGACATCCTGGC
TACCAGCTTCATGTACGGCAGCAAAACCTTTATCAACCACACCCAGGGCATCCCCGACTTCTTTAAGCAG
TCCTTCCCTGAGGGCTTCACATGGGAGAGGATCACCACATACGAAGACGGGGGCGTGCTGACCGCTACCC
AGGACACCAGCCTCCAGAACGGCTGCCTCATCTACAACGTCAAGATCAACGGGGTGAACTTCCCATCCAA
CGGCCCTGTGATGCAGAAGAAAACACTCGGCTGGGAGGCCAGCACCGAGATGCTGTACCCCGCTGACAGC
GGCCTGAGAGGCCATAGCCAGATGGCCCTGAAGCTCGTGGGCGGGGGCTACCTGCACTGCTCCCTCAAGA
CCACATACAGATCCAAGAAACCCGCTAAGAACCTCAAGATGCCCGGCTTCTACTTCGTGGACAGGAGACT
GGAAAGAATCAAGGAGGCCGACAAAGAGACCTACGTCGAGCAGCACGAGATGGCTGTGGCTCGCTACTGC
GACCTGCCTAGCAAACTGGGGCACAGCCTCGAGGGTGGTTCTGGTGGTTCTGCCTAAGGTGGTTCTGGTG
GTTCTGAATTAATTGTTGTTGTTAACTTGTTTATTGCAGCTTATAATGGTTACAAATAAAGCAATAGCAT
CACAAATTTCACAAATAAAGCATTTTTTTCACTGCATTCTAGTTGTGGTTTGTCCAAACTCATCAATGTA
TCTTAACGCGAAACTAGTGCTATTGTCTTCCCAATCCTCCCCCTTGCTGTCCTGCCCCACCCCACCCCCC
AGAATAGAATGACACCTACTCAGACAATGCGATGCAATTTCCTCATTTTATTAGGAAAGGACAGTGGGAG
TGGCACCTTCCAGGGTCAAGGAAGGCACGGGGGAGGGGCAAACAACAGATGGCTGGCAACTAGAAGGCAC
AGTCGAGGCTGATCAGCGAGCTCTAGAGTCGGTGGGCCTCGGGGGCGGGTGCGGGGTCGGCGGGGCCGCC
CCGGGTGGCTTCGGTCGGAGCCATGGGGTCGTGCGCTCCTTTCGGTCGGGCGCTGCGGGTCGTGGGGCGG
GCGTCAGGCACCGGGCTTGCGGGTCATGCACCAGGTGCGCGGTCCTTCGGGCACCTCGACGTCGGCGGTG
ACGGTGAAGCCGAGCCGCTCGTAGAAGGGGAGGTTGCGGGGCGCGGAGGTCTCCAGGAAGGCGGGCACCC
CGGCGCGCTCGGCCGCCTCCACTCCGGGGAGCACGACGGCGCTGCCCAGACCCTTGCCCTGGTGGTCGGG
CGACACGCCGACGGTGGCCAGGAACCACGCGGGCTCCTTGGGCCGGTGCGGCGCCAGGAGGCCTTCCATC
TGTTGCTGCGCGGCCAGCCGGGAACCGCTCAACTCGGCCATGCGCGGGCCGATCTCGGCGAACACCGCCC
CCGCTTCGACGCTCTCCGGCGTGGTCCAGACCGCCACCGCGGCGCCGTCGTCCGCGACCCACACCTTGCC
GATGTCGAGCCCGACGCGCGTGAGGAAGAGTTCTTGCAGCTCGGTGACCCGCTCGATGTGGCGGTCCGGG
TCGACGGTGTGGCGCGTGGCGGGGTAGTCGGCGAACGCGGCGGCGAGGGTGCGTACGGCCCGGGGGACGT
CGTCGCGGGTGGCGAGGCGCACCGTGGGCTTGTACTCGGTCATGGTGATAACTTCGTATAGGATACTTTA
TACGAAGTTATTTATTCTCGAATGGGGGACCCCGTCCCTAACCCACGGGGCCAGTGGCTATGGCAGGGCC
TGCCGCCCCGACGTTGGCTGCGAGCCCTGGGCCTTCACCCGAACTTGGGGGGTGGGGTGGGGAAAAGGAA
GAAACGCGGGCGTATTGGCCCCAATGGGGTCTCGGTGGGGTATCGACAGAGTGCCAGCCCTGGGACCGAA
CCCCGCGTTTATGAACAAACGACCCAACACCCGTGCGTTTTATTCTGTCTTTTTATTGCCGTCATAGCGC
GGGTTCCTTCCGGTATTGTCTCCTTCCGTGTTTATTAAGCTTGGCACTTTTCGGGGAAATGTGCGCGGAA
CCCCTATTTGTTTATTTTTCTAAATACATTCAAATATGTATCCGCTCATGAGACAATAACCCTGATAAAT
GCTTCAATAATATTGAAAAAGGAAGAGTATGAGTATTCAACATTTCCGTGTCGCCCTTATTCCCTTTTTT
GCGGCATTTTGCCTTCCTGTTTTTGCTCACCCAGAAACGCTGGTGAAAGTAAAAGATGCTGAAGATCAGT
TGGGTGCACGAGTGGGTTACATCGAACTGGATCTCAACAGCGGTAAGATCCTTGAGAGTTTTCGCCCCGA
AGAACGTTTTCCAATGATGAGCACTTTTAAAGTTCTGCTATGTGGCGCGGTATTATCCCGTATTGACGCC
GGGCAAGAGCAACTCGGTCGCCGCATACACTATTCTCAGAATGACTTGGTTGAGTACTCACCAGTCACAG
AAAAGCATCTTACGGATGGCATGACAGTAAGAGAATTATGCAGTGCTGCCATAACCATGAGTGATAACAC
TGCGGCCAACTTACTTCTGACAACGATCGGAGGACCGAAGGAGCTAACCGCTTTTTTGCACAACATGGGG
GATCATGTAACTCGCCTTGATCGTTGGGAACCGGAGCTGAATGAAGCCATACCAAACGACGAGCGTGACA
CCACGATGCCTGTAGCAATGGCAACAACGTTGCGCAAACTATTAACTGGCGAACTACTTACTCTAGCTTC
CCGGCAACAATTAATAGACTGGATGGAGGCGGATAAAGTTGCAGGACCACTTCTGCGCTCGGCCCTTCCG
GCTGGCTGGTTTATTGCTGATAAATCTGGAGCCGGTGAGCGTGGGTCTCGCGGTATCATTGCAGCACTGG
GGCCAGATGGTAAGCCCTCCCGTATCGTAGTTATCTACACGACGGGGAGTCAGGCAACTATGGATGAACG
AAATAGACAGATCGCTGAGATAGGTGCCTCACTGATTAAGCATTGGTAACTGTCAGACCAAGTTTACTCA
TATATACTTTAGATTGATTTAAAACTTCATTTTTAATTTAAAAGGATCTAGGTGAAGATCCTTTTTGATA
ATCTCATGACCAAAATCCCTTAACGTGAGTTTTCGTTCCACTGAGCGTCAGACCCCGTAGAAAAGATCAA
AGGATCTTC
Features (pLannotate 1.2.2; 25 found; start..end, strand, type, name):
      1..589     +  rep_origin     ori: high-copy-number ColE1/pMB1/pBR322/pUC origin of replication
    772..864     +  CDS            lacI (fragment): lac repressor; lacI; The lac repressor binds to the lac operator to inhibit transcription in E. coli. This inhibition can be relieved by adding lactose or isopropyl-β-D-thiogalactopyranoside (IPTG).
    877..898     +  protein_bind   CAP binding site: CAP binding activates transcription in the presence of cAMP. E. coli catabolite activator protein
    913..943     +  promoter       lac promoter: promoter for the E. coli lac operon
    951..967     +  protein_bind   lac operator: The lac repressor binds to the lac operator to inhibit transcription in E. coli. This inhibition can be relieved by adding lactose or isopropyl-β-D-thiogalactopyranoside (IPTG). lac repressor encoded by lacI
   1012..1030    +  promoter       T3 promoter: promoter for bacteriophage T3 RNA polymerase
   1049..1170    -  polyA_signal   SV40 poly(A) signal: SV40 polyadenylation signal
   1183..1216    +  protein_bind   loxP: Cre-mediated recombination occurs in the 8-bp core sequence (GCATACAT). Cre recombinase
   1448..1503    -  polyA_signal   β-globin poly(A) signal: rabbit β-globin polyadenylation signal (Gil and Proudfoot, 1987)
   1574..1639    -  CDS            HBB (fragment): HBB_PONPY - Experimental evidence at transcript level: Swiss-Prot protein existence level 2. Involved in oxygen transport from the lung to the various peripheral tissues. From Pongo pygmaeus (Bornean orangutan).
   1645..2364    -  CDS            mEGFP: enhanced GFP with monomerizing A206K mutation (Zacharias et al., 2002) mammalian codon-optimized
   2418..2452    -  promoter       minimal CMV promoter (fragment): human cytomegalovirus (CMV) immediate early promoter
   2529..2832    +  enhancer       CMV enhancer: human cytomegalovirus immediate early enhancer
   2833..3036    +  promoter       CMV promoter: human cytomegalovirus (CMV) immediate early promoter
   3079..3104    +  CDS            13xMyc (fragment): 13 tandem Myc epitope tags
   3107..3807    +  CDS            TurboFP635 (fragment): far-red-shifted derivative of red fluorescent protein from Entacmaea quadricolor, also known as Katushka (Shcherbo et al., 2007) mammalian codon-optimized
   3874..3995    +  polyA_signal   SV40 poly(A) signal: SV40 polyadenylation signal
   4091..4202    -  polyA_signal   bGH poly(A) signal: bovine growth hormone polyadenylation signal
   4229..4294    -  CDS            dmpM (fragment): DMPM_STRAD - Protein inferred from homology: Swiss-Prot protein existence level 3. From Streptomyces alboniger.
   4344..4943    -  CDS            PuroR: puromycin N-acetyltransferase; pac from Streptomyces alboniger; confers resistance to puromycin
   4948..4981    +  protein_bind   lox2272: Cre-mediated recombination occurs in the 8-bp core sequence (GGATACTT). lox2272 sites are compatible with each other, but incompatible with loxP or loxN sites (Lee and Saito, 1988). Cre recombinase
   5086..5102    +  polyA_signal   bGH poly(A) signal (fragment): bovine growth hormone polyadenylation signal
   5193..5241    -  polyA_signal   HSV TK poly(A) signal: herpes simplex virus thymidine kinase polyadenylation signal (Cole and Stacy, 1985)
   5314..5418    +  promoter       AmpR promoter: bla
   5419..6279    +  CDS            AmpR: β-lactamase; bla; confers resistance to ampicillin, carbenicillin, and related antibiotics
