[The description below was written by a language model from this plasmid's Addgene catalogue record and pLannotate feature annotations shown in this document.]
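Description:
ARTX_ctrl is a 6.4 kb mammalian expression plasmid built on the pRD_RIPE backbone. It serves as the negative control in a set of fluorescent reporters for studying nonsense-mediated mRNA decay (NMD). It is propagated in E. coli through a high-copy ColE1/pUC-type origin and selected with ampicillin via the β-lactamase gene. Remnants of a cloning-vector lac region (a lacI fragment, CAP site, lac promoter and operator) and a T3 promoter sit next to the origin.

The payload is arranged as two divergent transcription units. In one direction, a full CMV enhancer/promoter drives a red fluorescent protein followed by an SV40 polyadenylation signal. The record names this protein TurboRFP, while the annotation tool matched it to the related TurboFP635. It is preceded by a short Myc-tag-like fragment, and the record notes a linker remnant at its end. In the opposite direction, a minimal CMV promoter fragment drives mEGFP fused to a short β-globin (HBB) coding fragment and terminated by the rabbit β-globin poly(A) signal. The record does not spell out the role of each fluorophore, but two-colour designs of this kind usually use one as the test readout and the other as an internal normaliser. The stated purpose adds that this control carries no intron in the 5'UTR.

The whole reporter region, together with a promoterless puromycin resistance gene carrying a bGH poly(A) signal, lies between a loxP site and a lox2272 site. This pair of incompatible sites is typical of Cre recombinase-mediated cassette exchange into a pre-engineered genomic landing pad, where puromycin would select for correct integrants. The record does not explicitly state this use.
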