Addgene plasmid #214065: ARTX_ctrl
Purpose: Fluorescent reporter system, NMD negative control. No intron in 5'UTR
Depositing lab: Sujatha Jagannathan. Depositing organization: University of Colorado Denver and Anschutz Medical Campus. Publication: A system of reporters for comparative investigation of EJC-independent and EJC-enhanced nonsense-mediated mRNA decay. Kolakada D, Campbell AE, Galvis LB, Li Z, Lore M, Jagannathan S. Nucleic Acids Res. 2024 Feb 20:gkae121. doi: 10.1093/nar/gkae121. PubMed 38375914.
Backbone
  Vector backbone: pRD_RIPE
  Vector type: Mammalian Expression
Growth in bacteria
  Bacterial resistance: Ampicillin, 100 μg/mL
  Growth temperature: 37°C
  Growth strain: DH5alpha
  Copy number: High Copy
Gene/Insert
  Gene/Insert name: TurboRFP
  Mutation: Remnant of linker sequence present at the end of RFP
Terms and licenses: Academic/Nonprofit Terms; Industry Terms: Not Available to Industry
Depositor comments: Please visit https://doi.org/10.1101/2023.11.14.567061 for bioRxiv preprint.
How to cite: ARTX_ctrl was a gift from Sujatha Jagannathan (Addgene plasmid # 214065 ; http://n2t.net/addgene:214065 ; RRID:Addgene_214065)
